>Addgene plasmid #32074 | pBabe EGFR Del4(T790M) | addgene partial sequence | sequence record 37332 | pBABE-3
GCGAATTCCTACATCTCATGGCCTCCAATAAATTCACTGCTTTGTGGCGCGACCCTTAGGTATTCTGCAT
TTTCAGCTGTGGAGCCCTTAAAGATGCCATTTGGCTTGGCTTCCTTGGGAAAGAAGTCCTGCTGGTAGTC
AGGGTTGTCCAGGCTAATTTGGTGGCTGCCTTTCTGGGCCCAGTGGGCAGGGCTGTCGAATGTGCTGTTG
ACACAGGTGGGCTGGACAGTGTTGAGATACTCGGGGTTGCCCACTGCAGTGCTGTGGGGGTCCTGGTAGT
GTGGGTCTCTGCTGGGCGCGGGGTTCAGAGGCTGATTGTGATAGACAGGATTCTGCACAGAGCCAGCGGG
CCTTTTGGGAACGGACTGGTTTATGTATTCAGGCACTGGGAGGAAGGTGTCGTCTATGCTGTCCTCAGTC
AAGGCGCCTGTGGGGTCTGAGCTGTATCGCTGCAAGAAGCTGTCTTCCTTGATGGGACAGCTTTGCAGCC
CATTTCTATCAATGCAAGCCACGGTGGAATTGTTGCTGGTTGCACTCAGAGAGCTCAGGAGGGGAGTCCG
TGACGTGGAGGGGCTGCTGAAGAAGCCCTGCTGTGGGATGAGGTACTCGTCGGCATCCACCACGTCGTCC
ATGTCTTCTTCATCCATCAGGGCACGGTAGAAGTTGGAGTCTGTAGGACTTGGCAAATGCATTCTTTCAT
CCCCCTGAATGACAAGGTAGCGCTGGGGGTCTCGGGCCATTTTGGAGAATTCGATGATCAACTCACGGAA
CTTTGGGCGACTATCTGCGTCTATCATCCAGCACTTGACCATGATCATGTAGACATCGATGGTACATATG
GGTGGCTGAGGGAGGCGTTCTCCTTTCTCCAGGATGGAGGAGATCTCGC
