>Addgene plasmid #32074 | pBabe EGFR Del4(T790M) | addgene partial sequence | sequence record 37741 | hEGFR-Fwd2 5'-GCCTCTTACACCCAGTGGAG-3'
GAGACTTGAAGGAACTGAATTCAAAAGATCAAAGTGCTGGGCTCCGGTGCGTTCGGCACGGTGTATAAGG
GACTCTGGATCCCAGAAGGTGAGAAAGTTAAAATTCCCGTCGCTATCAAGGAATCGAAAGCCAACAAGGA
AATCCTCGATGAAGCCTACGTGATGGCCAGCGTGGACAACCCCCACGTGTGCCGCCTGCTGGGCATCTGC
CTCACCTCCACCGTGCAACTCATCATGCAGCTCATGCCCTTCGGCTGCCTCCTGGACTATGTCCGGGAAC
ACAAAGACAATATTGGCTCCCAGTACCTGCTCAACTGGTGTGTGCAGATCGCAAAGGGCATGAACTACTT
GGAGGACCGTCGCTTGGTGCACCGCGACCTGGCAGCCAGGAACGTACTGGTGAAAACACCGCAGCATGTC
AAGATCACAGATTTTGGGCTGGCCAAACTGCTGGGTGCGGAAGAGAAAGAATACCATGCAGAAGGAGGCA
AAGTGCCTATCAAGTGGATGGCATTGGAATCAATTTTACACAGAATCTATACCCACCAGAGTGATGTCTG
GAGCTACGGGGTGACCGTTTGGGAGTTGATGACCTTTGGATCCAAGCCATATGACGGAATCCCTGCCAGC
GAGATCTCCTCCATCCTGGAGAAAGGAGAACGCCTCCCTCAGCCACCCATATGTACCATCGATGTCTACA
TGATCATGGTCAAGTGCTGGATGATAGACGCAGATAGTCGCCCAAAGTTCCGTGAGTTGATCATCGAATT
CTCCAAAATGGCCCGAGACCCCCAGCGCTACCTTGTCATTCAGGGGGATGAAAGAATGCATTTGCCAAGT
CCTACAGACTCCAACTTCTACCGTGCCCTGATGGA
