[The description below was written by a language model from this plasmid's Addgene catalogue record.]
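Description:
pBabe EGFR Del4(T790M) is a retroviral mammalian expression plasmid built on the pBABEpuro backbone (about 5.2 kb without insert). It carries a roughly 3.6 kb human EGFR cDNA cloned into the SnaBI site, which was destroyed at both junctions during cloning. The plasmid is maintained in E. coli at high copy number under ampicillin selection. Transduced or transfected mammalian cells are selected with puromycin. No feature table accompanies the record, so individual regulatory elements are not listed. In the standard pBABE design, the insert is transcribed from the Moloney murine leukemia virus 5′ LTR, a packaging signal allows the genomic RNA to be incorporated into virions made in a packaging cell line, and the puromycin resistance gene is driven by an internal SV40 promoter.

The EGFR insert combines two changes in the kinase domain. The first is an exon 19-type deletion in which residues L747 through P753 are removed and replaced by a single serine (called "Del4" here), one of the class of activating lesions found in lung cancer that are associated with sensitivity to EGFR tyrosine kinase inhibitors. The second is T790M, the gatekeeper substitution known for conferring resistance to first-generation inhibitors such as gefitinib and erlotinib. Having both on one allele models acquired drug resistance on a sensitizing mutant background. The associated publication concerns allele-dependent differences in the cellular potency of different EGFR inhibitors. This fits use of the construct to make stable cell lines expressing a defined EGFR allele by retroviral transduction, which can then be compared for inhibitor response alongside other mutant and wild-type EGFR constructs.
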