Addgene plasmid #32074: pBabe EGFR Del4(T790M)
Depositing lab: Matthew Meyerson. Depositing organization: Dana-Farber Cancer Institute. Publication: Allele-dependent variation in the relative cellular potency of distinct EGFR inhibitors. Yuza Y, Glatt KA, Jiang J, Greulich H, Minami Y, Woo MS, Shimamura T, Shapiro G, Lee JC, Ji H, Feng W, Chen TH, Yanagisawa H, Wong KK, Meyerson M. Cancer Biol Ther. 2007 May . 6(5):661-7. 10.4161/cbt.6.5.4003 PubMed 17495523.
Backbone
  Vector backbone: pBABEpuro
  Backbone size w/o insert (bp): 5169
  Vector type: Mammalian Expression, Retroviral
  Selectable markers: Puromycin
Growth in bacteria
  Bacterial resistance: Ampicillin, 100 μg/mL
  Growth temperature: 37°C
  Growth strain: DH5alpha
  Copy number: High Copy
Gene/Insert
  Gene/Insert name: EGFR
  Species: H. sapiens (human)
  Insert size (bp): 3600
  Mutation: Delete L747-P753, insert S, T790M
  Entrez Gene: EGFR (a.k.a. ERBB, ERBB1, ERRP, HER1, NISBD2, NNCIS, PIG61, mENA)
  Cloning method: Restriction Enzyme; 5′ cloning site SnaB1 (destroyed during cloning); 3′ cloning site SnaB1 (destroyed during cloning)
  Sequencing primers: 5′ pBABE 5'
Terms and licenses: Academic/Nonprofit Terms; Industry Terms: Not Available to Industry
How to cite: pBabe EGFR Del4(T790M) was a gift from Matthew Meyerson (Addgene plasmid # 32074 ; http://n2t.net/addgene:32074 ; RRID:Addgene_32074)
